>Addgene plasmid #159674 | 1026L=U6-3-gRNA#1[Pol-γ35] | depositor full sequence | sequence record 308915 | 1026L=U6-3-gRNA#1[Pol-γ35] sequence 7948 bps
CTG
[124 nt withheld, positions 4-127]
C
[91 nt withheld, positions 129-219]
A
[49 nt withheld, positions 221-269]
CCTTTGACGTTGGAGTCCACGTTCTTT
[37 nt withheld, positions 297-333]
ACCCTATCTCGGTCTATTCTTTTGATTTATAAGGGATTTTGCCGATTTCGGCCTATTGGTTAAAAAATGA
GCTGATTTAACAAAAATTTAACGCGAATTTTAACAAAATATTAACGCTTACAATTTCCATTCGCCATTCA
GGCTGCGCAACTGTTGGGAAGGGCGATCGGTGCGGGCCTCTTCGCTATTACGCCAGCTGGCGAAAGGGGG
ATGTGCTGCAAGGCGATTAAGTTGGGTAACGCCAGGGTTTTCCCAGTCACGACGTTGTAAAACGACGGCC
AGTGAATTGTAATACGACTCACTATAGGGCGAATTGGGTACGTACCGGGCCCCTAGTATGTATGTAAGTT
AATAAAACCCATTTTTGCGGAAAGTAGATAAAAAAAACATTTTTTTTTTTTACTGCACTGGATATCATTG
AACTTATCTGATCAGTTTTAAATTTACTTCGATCCAAGGGTATTTGATGTACCAGGTTCTTTCGATTACC
TCTCACTCAAAATGACATTCCACTCAAAGTCAGCGCTGTTTGCCTCCTTCTCTGTCCACAGAAATATCGC
CGTCTCTTTCGCCGCTGCGTCCGCTATCTCTTTCGCCACCGTTTGTAGCGTTACGTAGCGTCAATGTCCG
CCTTCAGTTGCATTTTGTCAGCGGTTTCGTGACGAAGCTCCAAGCGGTTTACGCCATCAATTAAACACAA
AGTGCTGTGCCAAAACTCCTCTCGCTTCTTATTTTTGTTTGTTTTTTGAGTGATTGGGGTGGTGATTGGT
TTTGGGTGGGTAAGCAGGGGAAAGTGTGAAAAATCCCGGCAATGGGCCAAGAGGATCAGGAGCTATTAAT
TCGCGGAGGCAGCAAACACCCATCTGCCGAGCATCTGAACAATGTGAGTAGTACATGTGCATACATCTTA
AGTTCACTTGATCTATAGGAACTGCGATTGCAACATCAAATTGTCTGCGGCGTGAGAACTGCGACCCACA
AAAATCCCAAACCGCAATTGCACAAACAAATAGTGACACGAAACAGATTATTCTGGTAGCTGTTCTCGCT
ATATAAGACAATTTTTGAGATCATATCATGATCAAGACATCTAAAGGCATTCATTTTCGACTATATTCTT
TTTTACAAAAAATATAACAACCAGATATTTTAAGCTGATCCTAGATGCACAAAAAATAAATAAAAGTATA
AACCTACTTCGTAGGATACTTCGGGGTACTTTTTGTTCGGGGTTAGATGAGCATAACGCTTGTAGTTGAT
ATTTGAGATCCCCTATCATTGCAGGGTGACAGCGGAGCGGCTTCGCAGAGCTGCATTAACCAGGGCTTCG
GGCAGGCCAAAAACTACGGCACGCTCCGGCCACCCAGTCCGCCGGAGGACTCCGGTTCAGGGAGCGGCCA
ACTAGCCGAGAACCTCACCTATGCCTGGCACAATATGGACATCTTTGGGGCGGTCAATCAGCCGGGCTCC
GGATGGCGGCAGCTGGTCAACCGGACACGCGGACTATTCTGCAACGAGCGACACATACCGGCGCCCAGGA
AACATTTGCTCAAGAACGGTGAGTTTCTATTCGCAGTCGGCTGATCTGTGTGAAATCTTAATAAAGGGTC
CAATTACCAATTTGAAACTCAGTTTGCGGCGTGGCCTATCCGGGCGAACTTTTGGCCGTGATGGGCAGTT
CCGGTGCCGGAAAGACGACCCTGCTGAATGCCCTTGCCTTTCGATCGCCGCAGGGCATCCAAGTATCGCC
ATCCGGGATGCGACTGCTCAATGGCCAACCTGTGGACGCCAAGGAGATGCAGGCCAGGTGCGCCTATGTC
CAGCAGGATGACCTCTTTATCGGCTCCCTAACGGCCAGGGAACACCTGATTTTCCAGGCCATGGTGCGGA
TGCCACGACATCTGACCTATCGGCAGCGAGTGGCCCGCGTGGATCAGGTGATCCAGGAGCTTTCGCTCAG
CAAATGTCAGCACACGATCATCGGTGTGCCCGGCAGGGTGAAAGGTCTGTCCGGCGGAGAAAGGAAGCGT
CTGGCATTCGCCTCCGAGGCACTAACCGATCCGCCGCTTCTGATCTGCGATGAGCCCACCTCCGGACTGG
ACTCATTTACCGCCCACAGCGTCGTCCAGGTGCTGAAGAAGCTGTCGCAGAAGGGCAAGACCGTCATCCT
GACCATTCATCAGCCGTCTTCCGAGCTGTTTGAGCTCTTTGACAAGATCCTTCTGATGGCCGAGGGCAGG
GTAGCTTTCTTGGGCACTCCCAGCGAAGCCGTCGACTTCTTTTCCTAGTGAGTTCGATGTGTTTATTAAG
GGTATCTAGCATTACATTACATCTCAACTCCTATCCAGCGTGGGTGCCCAGTGTCCTACCAACTACAATC
CGGCGGACTTTTACGTACAGGTGTTGGCCGTTGTGCCCGGACGGGAGATCGAGTCCCGTGATCGGATCGC
CAAGATATGCGACAATTTTGCTATTAGCAAAGTAGCCCGGGATATGGAGCAGTTGTTGGCCACCAAAAAT
TTGGAGAAGCCACTGGAGCAGCCGGAGAATGGGTACACCTACAAGGCCACCTGGTTCATGCAGTTCCGGG
CGGTCCTGTGGCGATCCTGGCTGTCGGTGCTCAAGGAACCACTCCTCGTAAAAGTGCGACTTATTCAGAC
AACGGTGAGTGGTTCCAGTGGAAACAAATGATATAACGCTTACAATTCTTGGAAACAAATTCGCTAGATT
TTAGTTAGAATTGCCTGATTCCACACCCTTCTTAGTTTTTTTCAATGAGATGTATAGTTTATAGTTTTGC
AGAAAATAAATAAATTTCATTTAACTCGCGAACATGTTGAAGATATGAATATTAATGAGATGCGAGTAAC
ATTTTAATTTGCAGATGGTTGCCATCTTGATTGGCCTCATCTTTTTGGGCCAACAACTCACGCAAGTGGG
CGTGATGAATATCAACGGAGCCATCTTCCTCTTCCTGACCAACATGACCTTTCAAAACGTCTTTGCCACG
ATAAATGTAAGTCTTGTTTAGAATACATTTGCATATTAATAATTTACTAACTTTCTAATGAATCGATTCG
ATTTAGGTGTTCACCTCAGAGCTGCCAGTTTTTATGAGGGAGGCCCGAAGTCGACTTTATCGCTGTGACA
CATACTTTCTGGGCAAAACGATTGCCGAATTACCGCTTTTTCTCACAGTGCCACTGGTCTTCACGGCGAT
TGCCTATCCGATGATCGGACTGCGGGCCGGAGTGCTGCACTTCTTCAACTGCCTGGCGCTGGTCACTCTG
GTGGCCAATGTGTCAACGTCCTTCGGATATCTAATATCCTGCGCCAGCTCCTCGACCTCGATGGCGCTGT
CTGTGGGTCCGCCGGTTATCATACCATTCCTGCTCTTTGGCGGCTTCTTCTTGAACTCGGGCTCGGTGCC
AGTATACCTCAAATGGTTGTCGTACCTCTCATGGTTCCGTTACGCCAACGAGGGTCTGCTGATTAACCAA
TGGGCGGACGTGGAGCCGGGCGAAATTAGCTGCACATCGTCGAACACCACGTGCCCCAGTTCGGGCAAGG
TCATCCTGGAGACGCTTAACTTCTCCGCCGCCGATCTGCCGCTGGACTACGTGGGTCTGGCCATTCTCAT
CGTGAGCTTCCGGGTGCTCGCATATCTGGCTCTAAGACTTCGGGCCCGACGCAAGGAGTAGCCGACATAT
ATCCGAAATAACTGCTTGTTTTTTTTTTTTACCATTATTACCATCGTGTTTACTGTTTATTGCCCCCTCA
AAAAGCTAATGTAATTATATTTGTGCCAATAAAAACAAGATATGACCTATAGAATACAAGTATTTCCCCT
TCGAACATCCCCACAAGTAGACTTTGGATTTGTCTTCTAACCAAAAGACTTACACACCTGCATACCTTAC
ATCAAAAACTCGTTTATCGCTACATAAAACACCGGGATATATTTTTTATATACATACTTTTCAAATCGCG
CGCCCTCTTCATAATTCACCTCCACCACACCACGTTTCGTAGTTGCTCTTTCGCTGTCTCCCACCCGCTC
TCCGCAACACATTCACCTTTTGTTCGACGACCTTGGAGCGACTGTCGTTAGTTCCGCGCGATTCGGTTCG
CTCAAATGGTTCCGAGTGGTTCATTTCGTCTCAATAGAAATTAGTAATAAATATTTGTATGTACAATTTA
TTTGCTCCAATATATTTGTATATATTTCCCTCACAGCTATATTTATTCTAATTTAATATTATGACTTTTT
AAGGTAATTTTTTGTGACCTGTTCGGAGTGATTAGCGTTACAATTTGAACTGAAAGTGACATCCAGTGTT
TGTTCCTTGTGTAGATGCATCTCAAAAAAATGGTGGGCATAATAGTGTTGTTTATATATATCAAAAATAA
CAACTATAATAATAAGAATACATTTAATTTAGAAAATGCTTGGATTTCACTGGAACTAGGCTAGCATAAC
TTCGTATAATGTATGCTATACGAAGTTATGCTAGCGGATCCGGGAATTGGGAATTGGGCAATATTTAAAT
GGCGGCGCGCCGAATTCTTTTTTGCTCACCTGTGATTGCTCCTACTCAAATACAAAAACATCAAATTTTC
TGTCAATAAAGCATATTTATTTATATTTATTTTACAGGAAAGAATTCCTTTTAAAGTGTATTTTAACCTA
TAATGAAAAACGATTAAAAAAAATACATAAAATAATTCGAAAATTTTTGAATAGCCCAGGTTGATAAAAA
TTCATTTCATACGTTTTATAACTTATGCCCCTAAGTATTTTTTGACCATAGTGTTTCAATTCTACATTAA
TTTTACAGAGTAGAATGAAACGCCACCTACTCAGCCAAGAGGCGAAAAGGTTAGCTCGCCAAGCAGAGAG
GGCGCCAGTGCTCACTACTTTTTATAATTCTCAACTTCTTTTTCCAGACTCAGTTCGTATATATAGACCT
ATTTTCAATTTAACGTCGGCGCAGCCGGGACACAAGGCGTTTTAGAGCTAGAAATAGCAAGTTAAAATAA
GGCTAGTCCGTTATCAACTTGAAAAAGTGGCACCGAGTCGGTGCTTTTTTTTTTGGTACCTCTAGAGATC
CACTAGTGTCGACGATGTAGGTCACGGTCTCGAAGCCGCGGTGCGGGTGCCAGGGCGTGCCCTTGGGCTC
CCCGGGCGCGTACTCCACCTCACCCATCTGGTCCATCATGATGAACGGGTCGAGGTGGCGGTAGTTGATC
CCGGCGAACGCGCGGCGCACCGGGAAGCCCTCGCCCTCGAAACCGCTGGGCGCGGTGGTCACGGTGAGCA
CGGGACGTGCGACGGCGTCGGCGGGTGCGGATACGCGGGGCAGCGTCAGCGGGTTCTCGACGGTCACGGC
GGGCATGTCGACACTAGTTCTAGCCAGCTTTTGTTCCCTTTAGTGAGGGTTAATTTCGAGCTTGGCGTAA
TCATGGTCATAGCTGTTTCCTGTGTGAAATTGTTATCCGCTCACAATTCCACACAACATACGAGCCGGAA
GCATAAAGTGTAAAGCCTGGGGTGCCTAATGAGTGAGCTAACTCACATTAATTGCGTTGCGCTCACTGCC
CGCTTTCCAGTCGGGAAACCTGTCGTGCCAGCTGCATTAATGAATCGGCCAACGCGCGGGGAGAGGCGGT
TTGCGTATTGGGCGCTCTTCCGCTTCCTCGCTCACTGACTCGCTGCGCTCGGTCGTTCGGCTGCGGCGAG
CGGTATCAGCTCACTCAAAGGCGGTAATACGGTTATCCACAGAATCAGGGGATAACGCAGGAAAGAACAT
GTGAGCAAAAGGCCAGCAAAAGGCCAGGAACCGTAAAAAGGCCGCGTTGCTGGCGTTTTTCCATAGGCTC
CGCCCCCCTGACGAGCATCACAAAAATCGACGCTCAAGTCAGAGGTGGCGAAACCCGACAGGACTATAAA
GATACCAGGCGTTTCCCCCTGGAAGCTCCCTCGTGCGCTCTCCTGTTCCGACCCTGCCGCTTACCGGATA
CCTGTCCGCCTTTCTCCCTTCGGGAAGCGTGGCGCTTTCTCATAGCTCACGCTGTAGGTATCTCAGTTCG
GTGTAGGTCGTTCGCTCCAAGCTGGGCTGTGTGCACGAACCCCCCGTTCAGCCCGACCGCTGCGCCTTAT
CCGGTAACTATCGTCTTGAGTCCAACCCGGTAAGACACGACTTATCGCCACTGGCAGCAGCCACTGGTAA
CAGGATTAGCAGAGCGAGGTATGTAGGCGGTGCTACAGAGTTCTTGAAGTGGTGGCCTAACTACGGCTAC
ACTAGAAGGACAGTATTTGGTATCTGCGCTCTGCTGAAGCCAGTTACCTTCGGAAAAAGAGTTGGTAGCT
CTTGATCCGGCAAACAAACCACCGCTGGTAGCGGTGGTTTTTTTGTTTGCAAGCAGCAGATTACGCGCAG
AAAAAAAGGATCTCAAGAAGATCCTTTGATCTTTTCTACGGGGTCTGACGCTCAGTGGAACGAAAACTCA
CGTTAAGGGATTTTGGTCATGAGATTATCAAAAAGGATCTTCACCTAGATCCTTTTAAATTAAAAATGAA
GTTTTAAATCAATCTAAAGTATATATGAGTAAACTTGGTCTGACAGTTACCAATGCTTAATCAGTGAGGC
ACCTATCTCAGCGATCTGTCTATTTCGTTCATCCATAGTTGCCTGACTCCCCGTCGTGTAGATAACTACG
ATACGGGAGGGCTTACCATCTGGCCCCAGTGCTGCAATGATACCGCGAGACCCACGCTCACCGGCTCCAG
ATTTATCAGCAATAAACCAGCCAGCCGGAAGGGCCGAGCGCAGAAGTGGTCCTGCAACTTTATCCGCCTC
CATCCAGTCTATTAATTGTTGCCGGGAAGCTAGAGTAAGTAGTTCGCCAGTTAATAGTTTGCGCAACGTT
GTTGCCATTGCTACAGGCATCGTGGTGTCACGCTCGTCGTTTGGTATGGCTTCATTCAGCTCCGGTTCCC
AACGATCAAGGCGAGTTACATGATCCCCCATGTTGTGCAAAAAAGCGGTTAGCTCCTTCGGTCCTCCGAT
CGTTGTCAGAAGTAAGTTGGCCGCAGTGTTATCACTCATGGTTATGGCAGCACTGCATAATTCTCTTACT
GTCATGCCATCCGTAAGATGCTTTTCTGTGACTGGTGAGTACTCAACCAAGTCATTCTGAGAATAGTGTA
TGCGGCGACCGAGTTGCTCTTGCCCGGCGTCAATACGGGATAATACCGCGCCACATAGCAGAACTTTAAA
AGTGCTCATCATTGGAAAACGTTCTTCGGGGCGAAAACTCTCAAGGATCTTACCGCTGTTGAGATCCAGT
TCGATGTAACCCACTCGTGCACCCAACTGATCTTCAGCATCTTTTACTTTCACCAGCGTTTCTGGGTGAG
CAAAAACAGGAAGGCAAAATGCCGCAAAAAAGGGAATAAGGGCGACACGGAAATGTTGAATACTCATACT
CTTCCTTTTTCAATATTATTGAAGCATTTATCAGGGTTATTGTCTCATGAGCGGATACATATTTGAATGT
ATTTAGAAAAATAAACAAATAGGGGTTCCGCGCACATTTCCCCGAAAAGTGCCAC
Features (pLannotate 1.2.2; 16 found; start..end, strand, type, name):
      4..432     +  rep_origin     f1 ori (sequence partly withheld): f1 bacteriophage origin of replication; arrow indicates direction of (+) strand synthesis
    463..620     -  CDS            lacZα (fragment): LacZα fragment of β-galactosidase; lacZ fragment
    623..641     +  promoter       T7 promoter: promoter for bacteriophage T7 RNA polymerase
    666..4802    +  gene           mini-white: white; This modified version of the white gene lacks part of the first intron.
   4809..4842    -  protein_bind   loxP: Cre-mediated recombination occurs in the 8-bp core sequence (GCATACAT). Cre recombinase
   4901..5321    +  promoter       dU6-3 promoter: RNA polymerase III promoter for Drosophila U6-3 snRNA (Port et al., 2014)
   5342..5417    +  misc_RNA       gRNA scaffold: guide RNA scaffold for the Streptococcus pyogenes CRISPR/Cas9 system
   5472..5541    +  protein_bind   attB: attB site for the φC31 integrase (Groth et al., 2000) phage φC31 integrase
   5760..5778    -  promoter       T3 promoter: promoter for bacteriophage T3 RNA polymerase
   5823..5839    -  protein_bind   lac operator: The lac repressor binds to the lac operator to inhibit transcription in E. coli. This inhibition can be relieved by adding lactose or isopropyl-β-D-thiogalactopyranoside (IPTG). lac repressor encoded by lacI
   5847..5877    -  promoter       lac promoter: promoter for the E. coli lac operon
   5892..5913    -  protein_bind   CAP binding site: CAP binding activates transcription in the presence of cAMP. E. coli catabolite activator protein
   5926..6018    -  CDS            lacI (fragment): lac repressor; lacI; The lac repressor binds to the lac operator to inhibit transcription in E. coli. This inhibition can be relieved by adding lactose or isopropyl-β-D-thiogalactopyranoside (IPTG).
   6201..6789    -  rep_origin     ori: high-copy-number ColE1/pMB1/pBR322/pUC origin of replication
   6960..7820    -  CDS            AmpR: β-lactamase; bla; confers resistance to ampicillin, carbenicillin, and related antibiotics
   7821..7925    -  promoter       AmpR promoter: bla
