>Addgene plasmid #159674 | 1026L=U6-3-gRNA#1[Pol-γ35] | addgene full sequence | sequence record 314888 | Addgene NGS Result
TTTTTTGCTCACCTGTGATTGCTCCTACTCAAATACAAAAACATCAAATTTTCTGTCAATAAAGCATATT
TATTTATATTTATTTTACAGGAAAGAATTCCTTTTAAAGTGTATTTTAACCTATAATGAAAAACGATTAA
AAAAAATACATAAAATAATTCGAAAATTTTTGAATAGCCCAGGTTGATAAAAATTCATTTCATACGTTTT
ATAACTTATGCCCCTAAGTATTTTTTGACCATAGTGTTTCAATTCTACATTAATTTTACAGAGTAGAATG
AAACGCCACCTACTCAGCCAAGAGGCGAAAAGGTTAGCTCGCCAAGCAGAGAGGGCGCCAGTGCTCACTA
CTTTTTATAATTCTCAACTTCTTTTTCCAGACTCAGTTCGTATATATAGACCTATTTTCAATTTAACGTC
GGCGCAGCCGGGACACAAGGCGTTTTAGAGCTAGAAATAGCAAGTTAAAATAAGGCTAGTCCGTTATCAA
CTTGAAAAAGTGGCACCGAGTCGGTGCTTTTTTTTTTGGTACCTCTAGAGATCCACTAGTGTCGACGATG
TAGGTCACGGTCTCGAAGCCGCGGTGCGGGTGCCAGGGCGTGCCCTTGGGCTCCCCGGGCGCGTACTCCA
CCTCACCCATCTGGTCCATCATGATGAACGGGTCGAGGTGGCGGTAGTTGATCCCGGCGAACGCGCGGCG
CACCGGGAAGCCCTCGCCCTCGAAACCGCTGGGCGCGGTGGTCACGGTGAGCACGGGACGTGCGACGGCG
TCGGCGGGTGCGGATACGCGGGGCAGCGTCAGCGGGTTCTCGACGGTCACGGCGGGCATGTCGACACTAG
TTCTAGCCAGCTTTTGTTCCCTTTAGTGAGGGTTAATTTCGAGCTTGGCGTAATCATGGTCATAGCTGTT
TCCTGTGTGAAATTGTTATCCGCTCACAATTCCACACAACATACGAGCCGGAAGCATAAAGTGTAAAGCC
TGGGGTGCCTAATGAGTGAGCTAACTCACATTAATTGCGTTGCGCTCACTGCCCGCTTTCCAGTCGGGAA
ACCTGTCGTGCCAGCTGCATTAATGAATCGGCCAACGCGCGGGGAGAGGCGGTTTGCGTATTGGGCGCTC
TTCCGCTTCCTCGCTCACTGACTCGCTGCGCTCGGTCGTTCGGCTGCGGCGAGCGGTATCAGCTCACTCA
AAGGCGGTAATACGGTTATCCACAGAATCAGGGGATAACGCAGGAAAGAACATGTGAGCAAAAGGCCAGC
AAAAGGCCAGGAACCGTAAAAAGGCCGCGTTGCTGGCGTTTTTCCATAGGCTCCGCCCCCCTGACGAGCA
TCACAAAAATCGACGCTCAAGTCAGAGGTGGCGAAACCCGACAGGACTATAAAGATACCAGGCGTTTCCC
CCTGGAAGCTCCCTCGTGCGCTCTCCTGTTCCGACCCTGCCGCTTACCGGATACCTGTCCGCCTTTCTCC
CTTCGGGAAGCGTGGCGCTTTCTCATAGCTCACGCTGTAGGTATCTCAGTTCGGTGTAGGTCGTTCGCTC
CAAGCTGGGCTGTGTGCACGAACCCCCCGTTCAGCCCGACCGCTGCGCCTTATCCGGTAACTATCGTCTT
GAGTCCAACCCGGTAAGACACGACTTATCGCCACTGGCAGCAGCCACTGGTAACAGGATTAGCAGAGCGA
GGTATGTAGGCGGTGCTACAGAGTTCTTGAAGTGGTGGCCTAACTACGGCTACACTAGAAGAACAGTATT
TGGTATCTGCGCTCTGCTGAAGCCAGTTACCTTCGGAAAAAGAGTTGGTAGCTCTTGATCCGGCAAACAA
ACCACCGCTGGTAGCGGTGGTTTTTTTGTTTGCAAGCAGCAGATTACGCGCAGAAAAAAAGGATCTCAAG
AAGATCCTTTGATCTTTTCTACGGGGTCTGACGCTCAGTGGAACGAAAACTCACGTTAAGGGATTTTGGT
CATGAGATTATCAAAAAGGATCTTCACCTAGATCCTTTTAAATTAAAAATGAAGTTTTAAATCAATCTAA
AGTATATATGAGTAAACTTGGTCTGACAGTTACCAATGCTTAATCAGTGAGGCACCTATCTCAGCGATCT
GTCTATTTCGTTCATCCATAGTTGCCTGACTCCCCGTCGTGTAGATAACTACGATACGGGAGGGCTTACC
ATCTGGCCCCAGTGCTGCAATGATACCGCGAGACCCACGCTCACCGGCTCCAGATTTATCAGCAATAAAC
CAGCCAGCCGGAAGGGCCGAGCGCAGAAGTGGTCCTGCAACTTTATCCGCCTCCATCCAGTCTATTAATT
GTTGCCGGGAAGCTAGAGTAAGTAGTTCGCCAGTTAATAGTTTGCGCAACGTTGTTGCCATTGCTACAGG
CATCGTGGTGTCACGCTCGTCGTTTGGTATGGCTTCATTCAGCTCCGGTTCCCAACGATCAAGGCGAGTT
ACATGATCCCCCATGTTGTGCAAAAAAGCGGTTAGCTCCTTCGGTCCTCCGATCGTTGTCAGAAGTAAGT
TGGCCGCAGTGTTATCACTCATGGTTATGGCAGCACTGCATAATTCTCTTACTGTCATGCCATCCGTAAG
ATGCTTTTCTGTGACTGGTGAGTACTCAACCAAGTCATTCTGAGAATAGTGTATGCGGCGACCGAGTTGC
TCTTGCCCGGCGTCAATACGGGATAATACCGCGCCACATAGCAGAACTTTAAAAGTGCTCATCATTGGAA
AACGTTCTTCGGGGCGAAAACTCTCAAGGATCTTACCGCTGTTGAGATCCAGTTCGATGTAACCCACTCG
TGCACCCAACTGATCTTCAGCATCTTTTACTTTCACCAGCGTTTCTGGGTGAGCAAAAACAGGAAGGCAA
AATGCCGCAAAAAAGGGAATAAGGGCGACACGGAAATGTTGAATACTCATACTCTTCCTTTTTCAATATT
ATTGAAGCATTTATCAGGGTTATTGTCTCATGAGCGGATACATATTTGAATGTATTTAGAAAAATAAACA
AATAGGGGTTCCGCGCACATTTCCCCGAAAAGTGCCACCTAAATTGTAAGCGTTAATATTTTGTTAAAAT
TCGCGTTAAATTTTTGTTAAATCAGCTCATTTTTTAACCAATAGGCCGAAATCGGCAAAATCCCTTATAA
ATCAAAAGAATAGACCGAGATAGGGT
[37 nt withheld, positions 3177-3213]
AAAGAACGTGGACTCCAACGTCAAAGG
[49 nt withheld, positions 3241-3289]
T
[91 nt withheld, positions 3291-3381]
G
[124 nt withheld, positions 3383-3506]
CCCATTCGCCATTCAGGCTGCGCAACTGTTGGGAAGGGCGATCGGTGCGGGCCTCTTCGCTATTACGCCA
GCTGGCGAAAGGGGGATGTGCTGCAAGGCGATTAAGTTGGGTAACGCCAGGGTTTTCCCAGTCACGACGT
TGTAAAACGACGGCCAGTGAATTGTAATACGACTCACTATAGGGCGAATTGGGTACGTACCGGGCCCCTA
GTATGTATGTAAGTTAATAAAACCCATTTTTGCGGAAAGTAGATAAAAAAAACATTTTTTTTTTTTACTG
CACTGGATATCATTGAACTTATCTGATCAGTTTTAAATTTACTTCGATCCAAGGGTATTTGATGTACCAG
GTTCTTTCGATTACCTCTCACTCAAAATGACATTCCACTCAAAGTCAGCGCTGTTTGCCTCCTTCTCTGT
CCACAGAAATATCGCCGTCTCTTTCGCCGCTGCGTCCGCTATCTCTTTCGCCACCGTTTGTAGCGTTACG
TAGCGTCAATGTCCGCCTTCAGTTGCATTTTGTCAGCGGTTTCGTGACGAAGCTCCAAGCGGTTTACGCC
ATCAATTAAACACAAAGTGCTGTGCCAAAACTCCTCTCGCTTCTTATTTTTGTTTGTTTTTTGAGTGATT
GGGGTGGTGATTGGTTTTGGGTGGGTAAGCAGGGGAAAGTGTGAAAAATCCCGGCAATGGGCCAAGAGGA
TCAGGAGCTATTAATTCGCGGAGGCAGCAAACACCCATCTGCCGAGCATCTGAACAATGTGAGTAGTACA
TGTGCATACATCTTAAGTTCACTTGATCTATAGGAACTGCGATTGCAACATCAAATTGTCTGCGGCGTGA
GAACTGCGACCCACAAAAATCCCAAACCGCAATTGCACAAACAAATAGTGACACGAAACAGATTATTCTG
GTAGCTGTTCTCGCTATATAAGACAATTTTTGAGATCATATCATGATCAAGACATCTAAAGGCATTCATT
TTCGACTATATTCTTTTTTACAAAAAATATAACAACCAGATATTTTAAGCTGATCCTAGATGCACAAAAA
ATAAATAAAAGTATAAACCTACTTCGTAGGATACTTCGGGGTACTTTTTGTTCGGGGTTAGATGAGCATA
ACGCTTGTAGTTGATATTTGAGATCCCCTATCATTGCAGGGTGACAGCGGAGCGGCTTCGCAGAGCTGCA
TTAACCAGGGCTTCGGGCAGGCCAAAAACTACGGCACGCTCCGGCCACCCAGTCCGCCGGAGGACTCCGG
TTCAGGGAGCGGCCAACTAGCCGAGAACCTCACCTATGCCTGGCACAATATGGACATCTTTGGGGCGGTC
AATCAGCCGGGCTCCGGATGGCGGCAGCTGGTCAACCGGACACGCGGACTATTCTGCAACGAGCGACACA
TACCGGCGCCCAGGAAACATTTGCTCAAGAACGGTGAGTTTCTATTCGCAGTCGGCTGATCTGTGTGAAA
TCTTAATAAAGGGTCCAATTACCAATTTGAAACTCAGTTTGCGGCGTGGCCTATCCGGGCGAACTTTTGG
CCGTGATGGGCAGTTCCGGTGCCGGAAAGACGACCCTGCTGAATGCCCTTGCCTTTCGATCGCCGCAGGG
CATCCAAGTATCGCCATCCGGGATGCGACTGCTCAATGGCCAACCTGTGGACGCCAAGGAGATGCAGGCC
AGGTGCGCCTATGTCCAGCAGGATGACCTCTTTATCGGCTCCCTAACGGCCAGGGAACACCTGATTTTCC
AAGCCATGGTGCGGATGCCACGACATCTGACCTATCGGCAGCGAGTGGCCCGCGTGGATCAGGTGATCCA
GGAGCTTTCGCTCAGCAAATGTCAGCACACGATCATCGGTGTGCCCGGCAGGGTGAAAGGTCTGTCCGGC
GGAGAAAGGAAGCGTCTGGCATTCGCCTCCGAGGCTCTAACCGATCCGCCGCTTCTGATCTGCGATGAGC
CCACCTCCGGACTGGACTCCTTTACCGCCCACAGCGTCGTCCAGGTGCTGAAGAAGCTGTCGCAGAAGGG
CAAGACCGTCATCCTGACCATTCATCAGCCGTCTTCCGAGCTGTTTGAGCTCTTTGACAAGATCCTTCTG
ATGGCCGAGGGCAGGGTAGCTTTCTTGGGCACTCCCAGCGAAGCCGTCGACTTCTTTTCCTAGTGAGTTC
GATGTGTTTATTAAGGGTATCTAGTATTACATAACATCTCAACTCCTATCCAGCGTGGGTGCCCAGTGTC
CTACCAACTACAATCCGGCGGACTTTTACGTACAGGTGTTGGCCGTTGTGCCCGGACGGGAGATCGAGTC
CCGTGATCGGATCGCCAAGATATGCGACAATTTTGCCATTAGCAAAGTAGCCCGGGATATGGAGCAGTTG
TTGGCCACCAAAAATCTGGAGAAGCCACTGGAGCAGCCGGAGAATGGGTACACCTACAAGGCCACCTGGT
TCATGCAGTTCCGGGCGGTCCTGTGGCGATCCTGGCTGTCGGTGCTCAAGGAACCACTCCTCGTAAAAGT
GCGACTTATTCAGACAACGGTGAGTGGTTCCAGTGGAAACAAATGATATAACGCTTACAATTCTTGGAAA
CAAATTCGCTAGATTTTAGATAGAATTGCCTGATTCCACACCCTTCTTAGTTTTTTTCAATGAGATGTAT
AGTTTATAGTTTTGCAGAAGATAAATAAATTTCATTTAACTCGCGAATATTAATGAGATGCGAGTAACAT
TTTAATTTGCAGATGGTTGCCATCTTGATTGGCCTCATCTTTTTGGGCCAACAACTCACGCAAGTGGGTG
TGATGAATATCAACGGAGCCATCTTCCTCTTCCTGACCAACATGACCTTTCAAAACGTCTTTGCCACGAT
AAATGTAAGTCATGTTTAGAATACATTTGCATTTCAATAATTTACTAACTTTCTAATGAATCGATTCGAT
TTAGGTGTTCACCTCAGAGCTGCCAGTTTTTATGAGGGAGGCCCGAAGTCGACTTTATCGCTGTGACACA
TACTTTCTGGGCAAAACGATTGCCGAATTGCCGCTTTTTCTCACAGTGCCACTGGTCTTCACGGCGATTG
CCTATCCGATGATCGGACTGCGGGCCGGAGTGCTGCACTTCTTCAACTGCCTGGCGCTGGTCACTCTGGT
GGCCAATGTGTCAACGTCCTTCGGATATCTAATATCCTGCGCCAGCTCCTCGACCTCGATGGCGCTGTCT
GTGGGTCCGCCGGTTATCATACCATTCCTGCTCTTTGGCGGCTTCTTCTTGAACTCGGGCTCGGTGCCAG
TATACCTCAAATGGTTGTCGTACCTCTCATGGTTCCGTTACGCCAACGAGGGTCTGCTGATTAACCAATG
GGCGGACGTGGAGCCGGGCGAAATTAGCTGCACATCGTCGAACACCACGTGCCCCAGTTCGGGCAAGGTC
ATCCTGGAGACGCTTAACTTCTCCGCCGCCGATCTGCCGCTGGACTACGTGGGTCTGGCCATTCTCATCG
TGAGCTTCCGGGTGCTCGCATATCTGGCTCTAAGACTTCGGGCCCGACGCAAGGAGTAGCCGACATATAT
CCGAAATAACTGCTTGTTTTTTTTTTTTACCATTATTACCATCGTGTTTACTGTTTATTGCCCCCTCAAA
AAGCTAATGTAATTATATTTGTGCCAATAAAAACAAGATATGACCTATAGAATACAAGTATTTCCCCTTC
GAACATCCCCACAAGTAGACTTTGGATTTGTCTTCTAACCAAAAGACTTACACACCTGCATACCTTACAT
CAAAAACTCGTTTATCGCTACATAAAACACCGGGATATATTTTTTATATACATACTTTTCAAATCGCGCG
CCCTCTTCATAATTCACCTCCACCACACCACGTTTCGTAGTTGCTCTTTCGCTGTCTCCCACCCGCTCTC
CGCAACACATTCACCTTTTGTTCGACGACCTTGGAGCGACTGTCGTTAGTTCCGCGCGATTCGGTTCGCT
CAAATGGTTCCGAGTGGTTCATTTCGTCTCAATAGAAATTAGTAATAAATATTTGTATGTACAATTTATT
TGCTCCAATATATTTGTATATATTTCCCTCACAGCTATATTTATTCTAATTTAATATTATGACTTTTTAA
GGTAATTTTTTGTGACCTGTTCGGAGTGATTAGCGTTACAATTTGAACTGAAAGTGACATCCAGTGTTTG
TTCCTTGTGTAGATGCATCTCAAAAAAATGGTGGGCATAATAGTGTTGTTTATATATATCAAAAATAACA
ACTATAATAATAAGAATACATTTAATTTAGAAAATGCTTGGATTTCACTGGAACTAGGCTAGCATAACTT
CGTATAATGTATGCTATACGAAGTTATGCTAGCGGATCCGGGAATTGGGAATTGGGCAATATTTAAATGG
CGGCGCGCCGAATTC
Features (pLannotate 1.2.2; 16 found; start..end, strand, type, name):
      1..421     +  promoter       dU6-3 promoter: RNA polymerase III promoter for Drosophila U6-3 snRNA (Port et al., 2014)
    442..517     +  misc_RNA       gRNA scaffold: guide RNA scaffold for the Streptococcus pyogenes CRISPR/Cas9 system
    572..641     +  protein_bind   attB: attB site for the φC31 integrase (Groth et al., 2000) phage φC31 integrase
    860..878     -  promoter       T3 promoter: promoter for bacteriophage T3 RNA polymerase
    923..939     -  protein_bind   lac operator: The lac repressor binds to the lac operator to inhibit transcription in E. coli. This inhibition can be relieved by adding lactose or isopropyl-β-D-thiogalactopyranoside (IPTG). lac repressor encoded by lacI
    947..977     -  promoter       lac promoter: promoter for the E. coli lac operon
    992..1013    -  protein_bind   CAP binding site: CAP binding activates transcription in the presence of cAMP. E. coli catabolite activator protein
   1026..1118    -  CDS            lacI (fragment): lac repressor; lacI; The lac repressor binds to the lac operator to inhibit transcription in E. coli. This inhibition can be relieved by adding lactose or isopropyl-β-D-thiogalactopyranoside (IPTG).
   1301..1889    -  rep_origin     ori: high-copy-number ColE1/pMB1/pBR322/pUC origin of replication
   2060..2920    -  CDS            AmpR: β-lactamase; bla; confers resistance to ampicillin, carbenicillin, and related antibiotics
   2921..3025    -  promoter       AmpR promoter: bla
   3078..3506    -  rep_origin     f1 ori (sequence partly withheld): f1 bacteriophage origin of replication; arrow indicates direction of (+) strand synthesis
   3511..3668    -  CDS            lacZα (fragment): LacZα fragment of β-galactosidase; lacZ fragment
   3671..3689    +  promoter       T7 promoter: promoter for bacteriophage T7 RNA polymerase
   3714..7833    +  gene           mini-white: white; This modified version of the white gene lacks part of the first intron.
   7840..7873    -  protein_bind   loxP: Cre-mediated recombination occurs in the 8-bp core sequence (GCATACAT). Cre recombinase
