[The description below was written by a language model from this plasmid's Addgene catalogue record and pLannotate feature annotations shown in this document.]
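Description:
1026L=U6-3-gRNA#1[Pol-γ35] is a Drosophila melanogaster transgenesis plasmid built on a white+attB backbone and catalogued as an insect expression vector. It is propagated in E. coli as a high-copy plasmid through a ColE1/pUC-type origin and selected with ampicillin via the β-lactamase gene. The backbone also carries an f1 phage origin and cloning-vector remnants: lacZα and lacI fragments, the lac promoter, operator and CAP binding site, and flanking T7 and T3 promoters. These have no evident role in the fly.

The payload is a roughly 600 bp guide RNA cassette. The Drosophila U6-3 snRNA promoter, an RNA polymerase III promoter, drives a spacer directed at site #1 of the Pol-γ35 gene. In both feature tables the spacer falls in a short unannotated gap just upstream of the Streptococcus pyogenes Cas9 gRNA scaffold. The plasmid encodes no Cas9, so the nuclease has to be supplied from another source. Just downstream of the cassette is a φC31 attB site, which lets φC31 integrase insert the plasmid at an attP docking site in the fly genome. The mini-white gene, a version of white lacking part of its first intron, provides an eye-colour marker for identifying transformants in a white-mutant background. A single loxP site lies between mini-white and the U6-3 promoter.

The two sequence records, a depositor sequence of 7,948 nt and a sequencing result of 7,931 nt, show the same features in the same order from different start points. They differ slightly in length, mostly within mini-white, and the f1 ori is annotated in opposite relative orientation. The associated publication concerns a confinable home-and-rescue gene drive, which fits use of this plasmid to make gRNA-expressing fly lines that target Pol-γ35.
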