Addgene plasmid #159674: 1026L=U6-3-gRNA#1[Pol-γ35]
Purpose: Plasmid supports expression of gRNA targeting Pol-γ35 site #1, tagged with mini-White, and can be integrated with phC31.
Depositing lab: Omar Akbari. Depositing organization: University of California, San Diego (UCSD). Publication: A confinable home and rescue gene drive for population modification. Kandul NP, Liu J, Bennett JB, Marshall JM, Akbari OS. Elife. 2021 Mar 5;10. pii: 65939. doi: 10.7554/eLife.65939. PubMed 33666174.
Backbone
  Vector backbone: white+attB
  Vector type: Insect Expression
Growth in bacteria
  Bacterial resistance: Ampicillin, 100 μg/mL
  Growth temperature: 37°C
  Growth strain: DH5alpha
  Copy number: High Copy
Gene/Insert
  Gene/Insert name: U6-3-gRNA#1[Pol-γ35]
  Species: D. melanogaster (fly)
  Insert size (bp): 600
Terms and licenses: Academic/Nonprofit Terms; Industry Terms: Not Available to Industry
How to cite: 1026L=U6-3-gRNA#1[Pol-γ35] was a gift from Omar Akbari (Addgene plasmid # 159674 ; http://n2t.net/addgene:159674 ; RRID:Addgene_159674)
